>Addgene plasmid #100403 | pCMV_mEm_4GS_LF82_280 | addgene full sequence | sequence record 209396 | Addgene NGS Result
CTTCGCTATTACGCCAGCTGGCGAAAGGGGGATGTGCTGCAAGGCGATTAAGTTGGGTAACGCCAGGGTT
TTCCCAGTCACGACGTTGTAAAACGACGGCCAGTGAGTTCGAGCTTGCATGCCTGCAGGTCGTTACATAA
CTTACGGTAAATGGCCCGCCTGGCTGACCGCCCAACGACCCCCGCCCATTGACGTCAATAATGACGTATG
TTCCCATAGTAACGCCAATAGGGACTTTCCATTGACGTCAATGGGTGGAGTATTTACGGTAAACTGCCCA
CTTGGCAGTACATCAAGTGTATCATATGCCAAGTACGCCCCCTATTGACGTCAATGACGGTAAATGGCCC
GCCTGGCATTATGCCCAGTACATGACCTTATGGGACTTTCCTACTTGGCAGTACATCTACGTATTAGTCA
TCGCTATTACCATGGTGATGCGGTTTTGGCAGTACATCAATGGGCGTGGATAGCGGTTTGACTCACGGGG
ATTTCCAAGTCTCCACCCCATTGACGTCAATGGGAGTTTGTTTTGGCACCAAAATCAACGGGACTTTCCA
AAATGTCGTAACAACTCCGCCCCATTGACGCAAATGGGCGGTAGGCGTGTACGGTGGGAGGTCTATATAA
GCAGAGCTCGTTTAGTGAACCGTCAGATCGCCTGGAGACGCCATCCACGCTGTTTTGACCTCCATAGAAG
ACACCGGGACCGATCCAGCCTCCGGACTCTAGAGGATCCGGTACTAGAGGAACTGAAAAACCAGAAAGTT
AACTGGTAAGTTTAGTCTTTTTGTCTTTTATTTCAGGTCCCGGATCCGGTGGTGGTGCAAATCAAAGAAC
TGCTCCTCAGTGGATGTTGCCTTTACTTCTAGGCCTGTACGGAAGTGTTACTTCTGCTCTAAAAGCTGCG
GAATTGTACCCGCGGGCCCACCATGGTGAGCAAGGGCGAGGAGCTGTTCACCGGGGTGGTGCCCATCCTG
GTCGAGCTGGACGGCGACGTAAACGGCCACAAGTTCAGCGTGTCCGGCGAGGGCGAGGGCGATGCCACCT
ACGGCAAGCTGACCCTGAAGTTCATCTGCACCACCGGCAAGCTGCCCGTGCCCTGGCCCACCCTCGTGAC
CACCTTGACCTACGGCGTGCAGTGCTTCGCCCGCTACCCCGACCACATGAAGCAGCACGACTTCTTCAAG
TCCGCCATGCCCGAAGGCTACGTCCAGGAGCGCACCATCTTCTTCAAGGACGACGGCAACTACAAGACCC
GCGCCGAGGTGAAGTTCGAGGGCGACACCCTGGTGAACCGCATCGAGCTGAAGGGCATCGACTTCAAGGA
GGACGGCAACATCCTGGGGCACAAGCTGGAGTACAACTACAACAGCCACAAGGTCTATATCACCGCCGAC
AAGCAGAAGAACGGCATCAAGGTGAACTTCAAGACCCGCCACAACATCGAGGACGGCAGCGTGCAGCTCG
CCGACCACTACCAGCAGAACACCCCCATCGGCGACGGCCCCGTGCTGCTGCCCGACAACCACTACCTGAG
CACCCAGTCCAAGCTGAGCAAAGACCCCAACGAGAAGCGCGATCACATGGTCCTGCTGGAGTTCGTGACC
GCCGCCGGGATCACTCTCGGCATGGACGAGCTGTACAAGCGAATTGGTGGAGGGGGCGGTTCCGGTGGCG
GAGGTTCCCGAATTCGTCGACGGAGATCTGATATGAGCATGAATATCGCACAAACACCATTTACTGATAA
ATCGTTTAATCCTCGTCGCCTTGAGGAGGCAAGAGAGGCAAAAGGGTTGACGATGGCTGAACTTGCCAGA
GTGCTCAATATTTCAAGACAAGCTATTTCGTCATTTGAGAAGGGGTTGAAGTCTCCCTCTGCTGATACAC
TTTCTGCAATAGCCAAGGTGTTAGGATTTCCAGAACGATTTTTCTTAGCCTCCAGTGCTTCTCCATCTCT
GGAGGGGGCGATTCATTTTAGAAGTCGTTCAACTGCGACCAAAAAGGCTCGAGTTACAGGGAAAACACGT
GGGCGTTGGGCGGCATTAATATTGGATGAATGTCTAAAATATGCTCAATTACCAGATGTGGTTCTGCCTG
AATTCGATATTATTGATTTTGAGGTTCTGTCTCTATCTGATATTGAGGATATGTCCACCCAATTAAGGCG
TTTTTGGGGGTTAGGTGATGGTCCAATACTCAATTTAACTAGACTTGTTGAAAATAAAGGAATCGTGGTT
TCTCATTTACCTTCTGGTGAGAAAGTTGATGCCTTTTCGTTCTGGCATAATGGGCGGCCTTTAATTATGT
TAGATAGCTCGAAGACAGCTGTTCGCATGCGATTTAGTCTTGCTCATGAACTTGGCCATTTAATTATGCA
TAGGGCAGTGGAGGATGACTACCTGAATGATAAAGAATTATTCGACCTGGTGGAGTTGCAGGCCGATTAT
TTTGCCTCCAGCTTTTTAATGCCAGCCACCACTTTCGGGCGTGAATTTTATAGTCCAAATTTATCAGCGT
TAGAACGATTAAAACTACGTTGGATTACATCTATCGGTAGTATTGCCATGAGGAGTCATAGCCTTAAGTT
AATCAGCGATAATCAGAAAAGCTATATATTTAAGCAATTAGCGCCATTCCATCGTAGGGAGCCGTTAGAT
GATGCAATCCCAAAAGAAGAGCCTGAGTTACTTAATAAGTTACTTTTACTTCTTGATAAGCATTCAATCA
TAAAGGTAACTGAGTTAACTGATATCTTTGCTCTTCCCTTAAATGAGTTATCTGCAATTACACGATTTAA
AGAATCAGATATGATTCATTCTGACAATGTTATTTCATTTACCATAAAACAAAAATGAATCGGTACCCTC
GAGAAGCTTGCGGCCGCGGGGATCCAGACATGATAAGATACATTGATGAGTTTGGACAAACCACAACTAG
AATGCAGTGAAAAAAATGCTTTATTTGTGAAATTTGTGATGCTATTGCTTTATTTGTAACCATTATAAGC
TGCAATAAACAAGTTAACAACAACAATTGCATTCATTTTATGTTTCAGGTTCAGGGGGAGGTGTGGGAGG
TTTTTTCGGATCCTCTAGAGTCGATCTGCAGGCATGCTAGCTTGGCGTAATCATGGTCATAGCTGTTTCC
TGTGTGAAATTGTTATCCGCTCACAATTCCACACAACATACGAGCCGGAAGCATAAAGTGTAAAGCCTGG
GGTGCCTAATGAGTGAGCTAACTCACATTAATTGCGTTGCGCTCACTGCCCGCTTTCCAGTCGGGAAACC
TGTCGTGCCAGCTGCATTAATGAATCGGCCAACGCGCGGGGAGAGGCGGTTTGCGTATTGGGCGCTCTTC
CGCTTCCTCGCTCACTGACTCGCTGCGCTCGGTCGTTCGGCTGCGGCGAGCGGTATCAGCTCACTCAAAG
GCGGTAATACGGTTATCCACAGAATCAGGGGATAACGCAGGAAAGAACATGTGAGCAAAAGGCCAGCAAA
AGGCCAGGAACCGTAAAAAGGCCGCGTTGCTGGCGTTTTTCCATAGGCTCCGCCCCCCTGACGAGCATCA
CAAAAATCGACGCTCAAGTCAGAGGTGGCGAAACCCGACAGGACTATAAAGATACCAGGCGTTTCCCCCT
GGAAGCTCCCTCGTGCGCTCTCCTGTTCCGACCCTGCCGCTTACCGGATACCTGTCCGCCTTTCTCCCTT
CGGGAAGCGTGGCGCTTTCTCATAGCTCACGCTGTAGGTATCTCAGTTCGGTGTAGGTCGTTCGCTCCAA
GCTGGGCTGTGTGCACGAACCCCCCGTTCAGCCCGACCGCTGCGCCTTATCCGGTAACTATCGTCTTGAG
TCCAACCCGGTAAGACACGACTTATCGCCACTGGCAGCAGCCACTGGTAACAGGATTAGCAGAGCGAGGT
ATGTAGGCGGTGCTACAGAGTTCTTGAAGTGGTGGCCTAACTACGGCTACACTAGAAGAACAGTATTTGG
TATCTGCGCTCTGCTGAAGCCAGTTACCTTCGGAAAAAGAGTTGGTAGCTCTTGATCCGGCAAACAAACC
ACCGCTGGTAGCGGTGGTTTTTTTGTTTGCAAGCAGCAGATTACGCGCAGAAAAAAAGGATCTCAAGAAG
ATCCTTTGATCTTTTCTACGGGGTCTGACGCTCAGTGGAACGAAAACTCACGTTAAGGGATTTTGGTCAT
GAGATTATCAAAAAGGATCTTCACCTAGATCCTTTTAAATTAAAAATGAAGTTTTAAATCAATCTAAAGT
ATATATGAGTAAACTTGGTCTGACAGTTACCAATGCTTAATCAGTGAGGCACCTATCTCAGCGATCTGTC
TATTTCGTTCATCCATAGTTGCCTGACTCCCCGTCGTGTAGATAACTACGATACGGGAGGGCTTACCATC
TGGCCCCAGTGCTGCAATGATACCGCGAGACCCACGCTCACCGGCTCCAGATTTATCAGCAATAAACCAG
CCAGCCGGAAGGGCCGAGCGCAGAAGTGGTCCTGCAACTTTATCCGCCTCCATCCAGTCTATTAATTGTT
GCCGGGAAGCTAGAGTAAGTAGTTCGCCAGTTAATAGTTTGCGCAACGTTGTTGCCATTGCTACAGGCAT
CGTGGTGTCACGCTCGTCGTTTGGTATGGCTTCATTCAGCTCCGGTTCCCAACGATCAAGGCGAGTTACA
TGATCCCCCATGTTGTGCAAAAAAGCGGTTAGCTCCTTCGGTCCTCCGATCGTTGTCAGAAGTAAGTTGG
CCGCAGTGTTATCACTCATGGTTATGGCAGCACTGCATAATTCTCTTACTGTCATGCCATCCGTAAGATG
CTTTTCTGTGACTGGTGAGTACTCAACCAAGTCATTCTGAGAATAGTGTATGCGGCGACCGAGTTGCTCT
TGCCCGGCGTCAATACGGGATAATACCGCGCCACATAGCAGAACTTTAAAAGTGCTCATCATTGGAAAAC
GTTCTTCGGGGCGAAAACTCTCAAGGATCTTACCGCTGTTGAGATCCAGTTCGATGTAACCCACTCGTGC
ACCCAACTGATCTTCAGCATCTTTTACTTTCACCAGCGTTTCTGGGTGAGCAAAAACAGGAAGGCAAAAT
GCCGCAAAAAAGGGAATAAGGGCGACACGGAAATGTTGAATACTCATACTCTTCCTTTTTCAATATTATT
GAAGCATTTATCAGGGTTATTGTCTCATGAGCGGATACATATTTGAATGTATTTAGAAAAATAAACAAAT
AGGGGTTCCGCGCACATTTCCCCGAAAAGTGCCACCTGACGTCTAAGAAACCATTATTATCATGACATTA
ACCTATAAAAATAGGCGTATCACGAGGCCCTTTCGTCTCGCGCGTTTCGGTGATGACGGTGAAAACCTCT
GACACATGCAGCTCCCGGAGACGGTCACAGCTTGTCTGTAAGCGGATGCCGGGAGCAGACAAGCCCGTCA
GGGCGCGTCAGCGGGTGTTGGCGGGTGTCGGGGCTGGCTTAACTATGCGGCATCAGAGCAGATTGTACTG
AGAGTGCACCATATGCGGTGTGAAATACCGCACAGATGCGTAAGGAGAAAATACCGCATCAGGCGCCATT
CGCCATTCAGGCTGCGCAACTGTTGGGAAGGGCGATCGGTGCGGGCCT
Features (pLannotate 1.2.2; 16 found; start..end, strand, type, name):
    112..132     -  misc_feature   MCS (fragment): pUC18/19 multiple cloning site
    131..434     +  enhancer       CMV enhancer: human cytomegalovirus immediate early enhancer
    435..638     +  promoter       CMV promoter: human cytomegalovirus (CMV) immediate early promoter
    776..872     +  intron         SV40 intron: modified SV40 intron with splice donor and acceptor sites
    933..1649    +  CDS            mEmerald: mEmerald is a basic (constitutively fluorescent) green fluorescent protein published in 1998, derived from Aequorea victoria. It is reported to be a very rapidly-maturing monomer with moderate acid sensitivity.
   2891..3025    -  polyA_signal   SV40 poly(A) signal: SV40 polyadenylation signal
   3160..3176    -  protein_bind   lac operator: The lac repressor binds to the lac operator to inhibit transcription in E. coli. This inhibition can be relieved by adding lactose or isopropyl-β-D-thiogalactopyranoside (IPTG). lac repressor encoded by lacI
   3184..3214    -  promoter       lac promoter: promoter for the E. coli lac operon
   3229..3250    -  protein_bind   CAP binding site: CAP binding activates transcription in the presence of cAMP. E. coli catabolite activator protein
   3263..3355    -  CDS            lacI (fragment): lac repressor; lacI; The lac repressor binds to the lac operator to inhibit transcription in E. coli. This inhibition can be relieved by adding lactose or isopropyl-β-D-thiogalactopyranoside (IPTG).
   3538..4126    -  rep_origin     ori: high-copy-number ColE1/pMB1/pBR322/pUC origin of replication
   4297..5157    -  CDS            AmpR: β-lactamase; bla; confers resistance to ampicillin, carbenicillin, and related antibiotics
   5158..5262    -  promoter       AmpR promoter: bla
   5357..5392    +  CDS            rop (fragment): Rop protein, which maintains plasmids at low copy number; rop
   5494..5593    +  misc_feature   bom (fragment): basis of mobility region from pBR322
   5599..106     -  CDS            lacZα (fragment) (across the origin): LacZα fragment of β-galactosidase; lacZ fragment
