[The description below was written by a language model from this plasmid's Addgene catalogue record and pLannotate feature annotations shown in this document.]
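Description:
pCMV_mEm_4GS_LF82_280 is a mammalian expression plasmid built on a pCMV backbone (4,502 bp without insert; the sequenced construct is 5,648 nt) that expresses a coding sequence from E. coli strain LF82, designated LF82_280, as a fusion to the green fluorescent protein mEmerald. In bacteria it is maintained through a high-copy ColE1/pUC-type origin and selected with ampicillin via the β-lactamase gene and its own promoter. Remnants of pUC/pBR322 ancestry are also annotated, including fragments of lacZα, lacI, rop and bom together with a lac promoter, operator and CAP site; these appear to be backbone leftovers rather than functional parts of the expression cassette. No mammalian selection marker is recorded.

The expression unit consists of the human cytomegalovirus immediate early enhancer and promoter, followed by a modified SV40 intron that provides splice donor and acceptor sites, which typically improves transcript processing and expression. The mEmerald open reading frame comes next, placed N-terminal to the insert, and the "4GS" in the name suggests a glycine-serine linker between the two, although the record does not describe it. The 1,146 bp LF82_280 insert, introduced by ligation independent cloning, is not itself annotated in the feature table, but it fits the unannotated interval between mEmerald and the SV40 polyadenylation signal that ends the cassette. The record gives no function for the LF82_280 product. The plasmid belongs to a collection made for a multi-phenotypic imaging screen in which bacterial proteins were expressed exogenously in HeLa cells to identify candidate effectors, with the fluorescent tag allowing localisation and identification of expressing cells.
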