Addgene plasmid #100403: pCMV_mEm_4GS_LF82_280
Purpose: Mammalian expression of E. coli LF82_280 CDS fused to mEmerald
Depositing lab: Alan Huett. Depositing organization: University of Nottingham. Publication: A multi-phenotypic imaging screen to identify bacterial effectors by exogenous expression in a HeLa cell line. Collins A, Huett A. Sci Data. 2018 May 15;5:180081. doi: 10.1038/sdata.2018.81. PubMed 29762554.
Backbone
  Vector backbone: pCMV
  Backbone size w/o insert (bp): 4502
  Vector type: Mammalian Expression
Growth in bacteria
  Bacterial resistance: Ampicillin, 100 μg/mL
  Growth temperature: 37°C
  Growth strain: XL1 Blue
  Copy number: High Copy
Gene/Insert
  Gene/Insert name: LF82_280
  Insert size (bp): 1146
  Promoter: CMV
  Tag / fusion protein: mEmerald (N terminal on backbone)
  Cloning method: Ligation Independent Cloning
  Sequencing primers: 5′ ACTTCTGCTCTAAAAGCTGCGG; 3′ CACTGCATTCTAGTTGTGGTTTGTC
Terms and licenses: Academic/Nonprofit Terms; Industry Terms: Not Available to Industry
How to cite: pCMV_mEm_4GS_LF82_280 was a gift from Alan Huett (Addgene plasmid # 100403 ; http://n2t.net/addgene:100403 ; RRID:Addgene_100403)
