>Addgene plasmid #100403 | pCMV_mEm_4GS_LF82_280 | depositor partial sequence | sequence record 183722 | Sequence across LF82 gene insert region
CTCGGCATGGACGAGCTGTACAAGCGAATTGGTGGAGGGGGCGGTTCCGGTGGCGGAGGTTCCCGAATTC
GTCGACGGAGATCTGATATGAGCATGAATATCGCACAAACACCATTTACTGATAAATCGTTTAATCCTCG
TCGCCTTGAGGAGGCAAGAGAGGCAAAAGGGTTGACGATGGCTGAACTTGCCAGAGTGCTCAATATTTCA
AGACAAGCTATTTCGTCATTTGAGAAGGGGTTGAAGTCTCCCTCTGCTGATACACTTTCTGCAATAGCCA
AGGTGTTAGGATTTCCAGAACGATTTTTCTTAGCCTCCAGTGCTTCTCCATCTCTGGAGGGGGCGATTCA
TTTTAGAAGTCGTTCAACTGCGACCAAAAAGGCTCGAGTTACAGGGAAAACACGTGGGCGTTGGGCGGCA
TTAATATTGGATGAATGTCTAAAATATGCTCAATTACCAGATGTGGTTCTGCCTGAATTCGATATTATTG
ATTTTGAGGTTCTGTCTCTATCTGATATTGAGGATATGTCCACCCAATTAAGGCGTTTTTGGGGGTTAGG
TGATGGTCCAATACTCAATTTAACTAGACTTGTTGAAAATAAAGGAATCGTGGTTTCTCATTTACCTTCT
GGTGAGAAAGTTGATGCCTTTTCGTTCTGGCATAATGGGCGGCCTTTAATTATGTTAGATAGCTCGAAGA
CAGCTGTTCGCATGCGATTTAGTCTTGCTCATGAACTTGGCCATTTAATTATGCATAGGGCAGTGGAGGA
TGACTACCTGAATGATAAAGAATTATTCGACCTGGTGGAGTTGCANGCCGATTATTTTGCCTCCAGCTTT
TTAATGCCAGCCACCACTTTCGGGCGTGAATTTTATAGTCCAAATTTATCAGCGTTAGAACGATTAAAAC
TACGTTGGATTACATCTATCGGTAGTATTGCCATGAGGAGTCATAGCCTTAAGTTAATCAGCGATNATCA
GAAAAGCTATATATTTNAG
